Addgene plasmid #110274: ELONGIN BC (XX01TCEB1A-c001)
Purpose: Elongin B and Elongin C co-expression plasmid for structure determination; Full length Elongin B & amino acids 17-112 of Elogin C
Depositing lab: Nicola Burgess-Brown. Depositing organization: University of Oxford.
Backbone
  Vector backbone: pACYC-Duet1
  Backbone manufacturer: Novagen
  Vector type: Bacterial Expression
Growth in bacteria
  Bacterial resistance: Chloramphenicol, 25 μg/mL
  Growth temperature: 37°C
  Growth strain: DH5alpha
  Copy number: Low Copy
Gene/Insert
  Cloning method: Unknown; 5′ cloning site Unknown (unknown if destroyed); 3′ cloning site Unknown (unknown if destroyed)
  Sequencing primers: 5′ pDuetDOWN-1 (5'-TTGTACACGGCCGCATAATC-3') or pDuetUP2 (5'-GATTATGCGGCCGTGTACAA-3'); 3′ T7-term
Terms and licenses: Academic/Nonprofit Terms; Industry Terms: Not Available to Industry
Depositor comments: Full length Elongin B was cloned into MCS1 NcoI site of pACYC-Duet1. Elongin C (a.a. 17-112) was cloned in 2nd MCS with stop codon before any 3’ vector S tag. Therefore, these inserts produce untagged proteins. Note: ATG from NdeI site precedes internal start Met17 of Elongin C giving start sequence MMYVK...
How to cite: ELONGIN BC (XX01TCEB1A-c001) was a gift from Nicola Burgess-Brown (Addgene plasmid # 110274 ; http://n2t.net/addgene:110274 ; RRID:Addgene_110274)
