[The description below was written by a language model from this plasmid's Addgene catalogue record and pLannotate feature annotations shown in this document.]
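Description:
ELONGIN BC (XX01TCEB1A-c001) is a bacterial co-expression plasmid built on the Novagen pACYC-Duet1 backbone, designed to produce the Elongin B/Elongin C heterodimer in E. coli for structure determination. The 4,587 nt sequence record shows a p15A origin of replication, which gives low-to-medium copy number and is compatible with ColE1-type plasmids, so a third partner can be supplied from a second vector. Selection is by chloramphenicol through the cat gene and its native promoter. A lacI gene with its own promoter is carried on the plasmid to supply lac repressor. Short annotated fragments of IS1, an RSF origin and TcR appear to be backbone remnants or partial sequence matches rather than functional elements.

The payload consists of two tandem T7 promoter/lac operator expression units, so both require T7 RNA polymerase in the host and are inducible with IPTG. The first unit, with a T7 gene 10 ribosome binding site, drives full-length Elongin B (annotated as human ELOB/TCEB2), cloned at the NcoI site of the first multiple cloning site. The second drives residues 17–112 of Elongin C. The annotation tool matched this fragment to the bovine ELOC entry, and the catalogue fields do not state a species. According to the depositor, the NdeI-derived ATG precedes the native Met17, adding one extra N-terminal methionine. A stop codon ends the Elongin C reading frame before the vector S-tag, so the S-tag sequence downstream is not translated and both proteins are untagged. A single T7 terminator follows the second cassette. The Elongin BC complex acts as an adaptor linking BC-box proteins such as VHL and SOCS-box family members to Cullin/RBX1 ubiquitin ligase modules.
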