Features (pLannotate 1.2.2; 20 found; start..end, strand, type, name):
      3..27      +  protein_bind   lac operator: The lac repressor binds to the lac operator to inhibit transcription in E. coli. This inhibition can be relieved by adding lactose or isopropyl-β-D-thiogalactopyranoside (IPTG). lac repressor encoded by lacI
     42..64      +  RBS            RBS: efficient ribosome binding site from bacteriophage T7 gene 10 (Olins and Rangwala, 1989)
     71..424     +  CDS            ELOB (sequence partly withheld): ELOB_HUMAN - Also known as TCEB2. Experimental evidence at protein level: Swiss-Prot protein existence level 1. The elongin BC complex seems to be involved as an adapter protein in the proteasomal degradation of target proteins via different E3 ubiquitin ligase complexes, including the von Hippel-Lindau ubiquitination complex CBC(VHL). By binding to BC-box motifs it seems to link target recruitment subunits, like VHL and members of the SOCS box family, to Cullin/RBX1 modules that activate E2 ubiquitination enzymes. From Homo sapiens (Human).
    502..520     +  promoter       T7 promoter: promoter for bacteriophage T7 RNA polymerase
    521..545     +  protein_bind   lac operator: The lac repressor binds to the lac operator to inhibit transcription in E. coli. This inhibition can be relieved by adding lactose or isopropyl-β-D-thiogalactopyranoside (IPTG). lac repressor encoded by lacI
    591..878     +  CDS            ELOC (fragment) (sequence withheld): ELOC_BOVIN - Also known as TCEB1. Experimental evidence at protein level: Swiss-Prot protein existence level 1. The elongin BC complex seems to be involved as an adapter protein in the proteasomal degradation of target proteins via different E3 ubiquitin ligase complexes, including the von Hippel-Lindau ubiquitination complex CBC(VHL). By binding to BC-box motifs it seems to link target recruitment subunits, like VHL and members of the SOCS box family, to Cullin/RBX1 modules that activate E2 ubiquitination enzymes. From Bos taurus (Bovine).
    943..984     +  CDS            S-Tag (fragment): affinity and epitope tag derived from pancreatic ribonuclease A
   1014..1031    +  CDS            SET1 (fragment): solubility-enhancement tag derived from T7 phage gene 10B
   1039..1086    +  terminator     T7 terminator: transcription terminator for bacteriophage T7 RNA polymerase
   1310..1966    -  CDS            cat: CAT_ECOLX - Experimental evidence at protein level: Swiss-Prot protein existence level 1. This enzyme is an effector of chloramphenicol resistance in bacteria. From Escherichia coli. This protein is used as a marker in many commonly used cloning vectors, such as pACYC184.
   1967..2069    -  promoter       cat promoter: promoter of the E. coli cat gene encoding chloramphenicol acetyltransferase
   2190..2333    +  mobile_element IS1 (fragment): prokaryotic transposable element IS1
   2452..2507    -  rep_origin     RSF ori (fragment): Plasmids containing the RSF 1030 origin of replication can be propagated in E. coli cells that contain additional plasmids with compatible origins.
   2595..3140    -  rep_origin     p15A ori: Plasmids containing the medium-copy-number p15A origin of replication can be propagated in E. coli cells that contain a second plasmid with the ColE1 origin.
   3252..3316    -  CDS            TcR (fragment): tetracycline efflux protein; tet; confers resistance to tetracycline
   3331..3352    -  protein_bind   CAP binding site: CAP binding activates transcription in the presence of cAMP. E. coli catabolite activator protein
   3365..4447    -  CDS            lacI: lac repressor; lacI; The lac repressor binds to the lac operator to inhibit transcription in E. coli. This inhibition can be relieved by adding lactose or isopropyl-β-D-thiogalactopyranoside (IPTG).
   4448..4525    -  promoter       lacI promoter: lacI
   4533..4568    -  CDS            TcR (fragment): tetracycline efflux protein; tet; confers resistance to tetracycline
   4571..2       +  promoter       T7 promoter (across the origin): promoter for bacteriophage T7 RNA polymerase
>Addgene plasmid #110274 | ELONGIN BC (XX01TCEB1A-c001) | addgene full sequence | sequence record 209817 | Addgene NGS Result
GGGGAATTGTGAGCGGATAACAATTCCCCTGTAGAAATAATTTTGTTTAACTTTAATAAGGAGATATACC
[312 nt withheld, positions 71-382]
CCCCAGGACTCGGGAAGCAGTGCCAATGAACAAGCTGTGCAGTAGGGGAAGCTTGCGGCCGCATAATGCT
TAAGTCGAACAGAAAGTAATCGTATTGTACACGGCCGCATAATCGAAATTAATACGACTCACTATAGGGG
AATTGTGAGCGGATAACAATTCCCCATCTTAGTATATTAGTTAAGTATAAGAAGGAGATATACAT
[291 nt withheld, positions 588-878]
TAGGGATCTCAATTGGATATCGGCCGGCCACGCGATCGCTGACGTCGGTACCCTCGAGTCTGGTAAAGAA
ACCGCTGCTGCGAAATTTGAACGCCAGCACATGGACTCGTCTACTAGCGCAGCTTAATTAACCTAGGCTG
CTGCCACCGCTGAGCAATAACTAGCATAACCCCTTGGGGCCTCTAAACGGGTCTTGAGGGGTTTTTTGCT
GAAACCTCAGGCATTTGAGAAGCACACGGTCACACTGCTTCCGGTAGTCAATAAACCGGTAAACCAGCAA
TAGACATAAGCGGCTATTTAACGACCCTGCCCTGAACCGACGACCGGGTCGAATTTGCTTTCGAATTTCT
GCCATTCATCCGCTTATTATCACTTATTCAGGCGTAGCAACCAGGCGTTTAAGGGCACCAATAACTGCCT
TAAAAAAATTACGCCCCGCCCTGCCACTCATCGCAGTACTGTTGTAATTCATTAAGCATTCTGCCGACAT
GGAAGCCATCACAAACGGCATGATGAACCTGAATCGCCAGCGGCATCAGCACCTTGTCGCCTTGCGTATA
ATATTTGCCCATAGTGAAAACGGGGGCGAAGAAGTTGTCCATATTGGCCACGTTTAAATCAAAACTGGTG
AAACTCACCCAGGGATTGGCTGAGACGAAAAACATATTCTCAATAAACCCTTTAGGGAAATAGGCCAGGT
TTTCACCGTAACACGCCACATCTTGCGAATATATGTGTAGAAACTGCCGGAAATCGTCGTGGTATTCACT
CCAGAGCGATGAAAACGTTTCAGTTTGCTCATGGAAAACGGTGTAACAAGGGTGAACACTATCCCATATC
ACCAGCTCACCGTCTTTCATTGCCATACGGAACTCCGGATGAGCATTCATCAGGCGGGCAAGAATGTGAA
TAAAGGCCGGATAAAACTTGTGCTTATTTTTCTTTACGGTCTTTAAAAAGGCCGTAATATCCAGCTGAAC
GGTCTGGTTATAGGTACATTGAGCAACTGACTGAAATGCCTCAAAATGTTCTTTACGATGCCATTGGGAT
ATATCAACGGTGGTATATCCAGTGATTTTTTTCTCCATTTTAGCTTCCTTAGCTCCTGAAAATCTCGATA
ACTCAAAAAATACGCCCGGTAGTGATCTTATTTCATTATGGTGAAAGTTGGAACCTCTTACGTGCCGATC
AACGTCTCATTTTCGCCAAAAGTTGGCCCAGGGCTTCCCGGTATCAACAGGGACACCAGGATTTATTTAT
TCTGCGAAGTGATCTTCCGTCACAGGTATTTATTCGGCGCAAAGTGCGTCGGGTGATGCTGCCAACTTAC
TGATTTAGTGTATGATGGTGTTTTTGAGGTGCTCCAGTGGCTTCTGTTTCTATCAGCTGTCCCTCCTGTT
CAGCTACTGACGGGGTGGTGCGTAACGGCAAAAGCACCGCCGGACATCAGCGCTAGCGGAGTGTATACTG
GCTTACTATGTTGGCACTGATGAGGGTGTCAGTGAAGTGCTTCATGTGGCAGGAGAAAAAAGGCTGCACC
GGTGCGTCAGCAGAATATGTGATACAGGATATATTCCGCTTCCTCGCTCACTGACTCGCTACGCTCGGTC
GTTCGACTGCGGCGAGCGGAAATGGCTTACGAACGGGGCGGAGATTTCCTGGAAGATGCCAGGAAGATAC
TTAACAGGGAAGTGAGAGGGCCGCGGCAAAGCCGTTTTTCCATAGGCTCCGCCCCCCTGACAAGCATCAC
GAAATCTGACGCTCAAATCAGTGGTGGCGAAACCCGACAGGACTATAAAGATACCAGGCGTTTCCCCCTG
GCGGCTCCCTCGTGCGCTCTCCTGTTCCTGCCTTTCGGTTTACCGGTGTCATTCCGCTGTTATGGCCGCG
TTTGTCTCATTCCACGCCTGACACTCAGTTCCGGGTAGGCAGTTCGCTCCAAGCTGGACTGTATGCACGA
ACCCCCCGTTCAGTCCGACCGCTGCGCCTTATCCGGTAACTATCGTCTTGAGTCCAACCCGGAAAGACAT
GCAAAAGCACCACTGGCAGCAGCCACTGGTAATTGATTTAGAGGAGTTAGTCTTGAAGTCATGCGCCGGT
TAAGGCTAAACTGAAAGGACAAGTTTTGGTGACTGCGCTCCTCCAAGCCAGTTACCTCGGTTCAAAGAGT
TGGTAGCTCAGAGAACCTTCGAAAAACCGCCCTGCAAGGCGGTTTTTTCGTTTTCAGAGCAAGAGATTAC
GCGCAGACCAAAACGATCTCAAGAAGATCATCTTATTAATCAGATAAAATATTTCTAGATTTCAGTGCAA
TTTATCTCTTCAAATGTAGCACCTGAAGTCAGCCCCATACGATATAAGTTGTAATTCTCATGTTAGTCAT
GCCCCGCGCCCACCGGAAGGAGCTGACTGGGTTGAAGGCTCTCAAGGGCATCGGTCGAGATCCCGGTGCC
TAATGAGTGAGCTAACTTACATTAATTGCGTTGCGCTCACTGCCCGCTTTCCAGTCGGGAAACCTGTCGT
GCCAGCTGCATTAATGAATCGGCCAACGCGCGGGGAGAGGCGGTTTGCGTATTGGGCGCCAGGGTGGTTT
TTCTTTTCACCAGTGAGACGGGCAACAGCTGATTGCCCTTCACCGCCTGGCCCTGAGAGAGTTGCAGCAA
GCGGTCCACGCTGGTTTGCCCCAGCAGGCGAAAATCCTGTTTGATGGTGGTTAACGGCGGGATATAACAT
GAGCTGTCTTCGGTATCGTCGTATCCCACTACCGAGATGTCCGCACCAACGCGCAGCCCGGACTCGGTAA
TGGCGCGCATTGCGCCCAGCGCCATCTGATCGTTGGCAACCAGCATCGCAGTGGGAACGATGCCCTCATT
CAGCATTTGCATGGTTTGTTGAAAACCGGACATGGCACTCCAGTCGCCTTCCCGTTCCGCTATCGGCTGA
ATTTGATTGCGAGTGAGATATTTATGCCAGCCAGCCAGACGCAGACGCGCCGAGACAGAACTTAATGGGC
CCGCTAACAGCGCGATTTGCTGGTGACCCAATGCGACCAGATGCTCCACGCCCAGTCGCGTACCGTCTTC
ATGGGAGAAAATAATACTGTTGATGGGTGTCTGGTCAGAGACATCAAGAAATAACGCCGGAACATTAGTG
CAGGCAGCTTCCACAGCAATGGCATCCTGGTCATCCAGCGGATAGTTAATGATCAGCCCACTGACGCGTT
GCGCGAGAAGATTGTGCACCGCCGCTTTACAGGCTTCGACGCCGCTTCGTTCTACCATCGACACCACCAC
GCTGGCACCCAGTTGATCGGCGCGAGATTTAATCGCCGCGACAATTTGCGACGGCGCGTGCAGGGCCAGA
CTGGAGGTGGCAACGCCAATCAGCAACGACTGTTTGCCCGCCAGTTGTTGTGCCACGCGGTTGGGAATGT
AATTCAGCTCCGCCATCGCCGCTTCCACTTTTTCCCGCGTTTTCGCAGAAACGTGGCTGGCCTGGTTCAC
CACGCGGGAAACGGTCTGATAAGAGACACCGGCATACTCTGCGACATCGTATAACGTTACTGGTTTCACA
TTCACCACCCTGAATTGACTCTCTTCCGGGCGCTATCATGCCATACCGCGAAAGGTTTTGCGCCATTCGA
TGGTGTCCGGGATCTCGACGCTCTCCCTTATGCGACTCCTGCATTAGGAAATTAATACGACTCACTATA
