>Addgene plasmid #110274 | ELONGIN BC (XX01TCEB1A-c001) | depositor partial sequence | sequence record 207548 | Insert Sequence
[291 nt withheld, positions 1-291]
TAG
